Addgene plasmid #20949: pAAV-double floxed-eNpHR-EYFP-WPRE-pA
Purpose: Cre-activated AAV expression of halorhodopsin 2.0 (eNpHR) fused to EYFP for optogenetic inhibition
Depositing lab: Karl Deisseroth. Depositing organization: Stanford University.
Backbone
  Vector backbone: pAAV
  Backbone manufacturer: Stratagene
  Backbone size w/o insert (bp): 5604
  Vector type: Mammalian Expression, AAV
Growth in bacteria
  Bacterial resistance: Ampicillin, 100 μg/mL
  Growth temperature: 37°C
  Growth strain: NEB Stable
  Copy number: High Copy
Gene/Insert
  Gene/Insert name: halorhodopsin (alt names: NpHR; eNpHR)
  Species: C. reinhardtii
  Insert size (bp): 1674
  Promoter: EF1alpha
  Tag / fusion protein: EYFP (C terminal on insert)
  Cloning method: Restriction Enzyme; 5′ cloning site AscI (not destroyed); 3′ cloning site NheI (not destroyed)
  Sequencing primers: 5′ n/a
Terms and licenses: Academic/Nonprofit Terms; Industry Terms: Not Available to Industry
Depositor comments: Please see http://www.optogenetics.org for additional information.
How to cite: pAAV-double floxed-eNpHR-EYFP-WPRE-pA was a gift from Karl Deisseroth (Addgene plasmid # 20949 ; http://n2t.net/addgene:20949 ; RRID:Addgene_20949) For viral preps, please replace (Addgene plasmid # 20949) in the above sentence with: (Addgene viral prep # 20949-AAV9)
