[The description below was written by a language model from this plasmid's Addgene catalogue record and the feature table of its GenBank file.]
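Description:
pAAV-double floxed-eNpHR-EYFP-WPRE-pA is an adeno-associated virus transfer plasmid built on the Stratagene pAAV backbone for Cre-dependent mammalian expression of the inhibitory opsin halorhodopsin 2.0 (eNpHR) fused at its C terminus to EYFP. The 7.3 kb circular plasmid is maintained in E. coli through a high-copy ColE1/pUC-type origin with ampicillin selection (bla), and also carries an f1 phage origin. Two AAV2 inverted terminal repeats flank the expression cassette and provide the signals for replication and packaging of the intervening DNA into recombinant AAV particles when helper functions are supplied.

Between the ITRs, the human EF-1-alpha promoter with its first intron drives a double-floxed inverted (DIO/FLEX) cassette. The eNpHR-EYFP coding sequence sits in reverse orientation relative to the promoter, bracketed by a lox2272/loxP pair on one side and an oppositely oriented lox2272/loxP pair on the other. Because the two lox variants are mutually incompatible, Cre first inverts the cassette through one pair and then excises one site of the other pair, locking the open reading frame in the sense orientation, so the fusion is expressed only in Cre-positive cells. A WPRE downstream enhances transcript stability and expression, and a human growth hormone polyadenylation signal terminates the message. The feature table annotates only the EYFP portion of the inverted insert; the opsin region between EYFP and the distal lox sites is unannotated. The catalogue lists the insert species as C. reinhardtii, although the NpHR name conventionally denotes the Natronomonas pharaonis chloride pump. The construct is used for cell-type-specific optogenetic silencing of neurons, with EYFP marking the expressing cells.
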