LOCUS       Exported 7267 bp ds-DNA circular SYN 12-MAY-2021
DEFINITION  Cre-activated AAV expression of halorhodopsin 2.0 (eNpHR) fused to
            EYFP for optogenetic inhibition.
ACCESSION   .
VERSION     .
KEYWORDS    pAAV-double floxed-eNpHR-EYFP-WPRE-pA
SOURCE      synthetic DNA construct
  ORGANISM  synthetic DNA construct
REFERENCE   1 (bases 1 to 7267)
  TITLE     Cre-dependent expression of halorhodopsin
REFERENCE   2 (bases 1 to 7267)
  AUTHORS   .
  TITLE     Direct Submission
  JOURNAL   Exported May 12, 2021 from SnapGene Server 1.1.58
            http://www.snapgene.com
FEATURES             Location/Qualifiers
     source          1..7267
                     /organism="synthetic DNA construct"
                     /mol_type="other DNA"
     repeat_region   1..130
                     /label=AAV2 ITR (alternate)
                     /note="Functional equivalent of wild-type AAV2 ITR"
     promoter        231..1409
                     /label=EF-1-alpha promoter
                     /note="strong constitutive promoter for human elongation
                     factor EF-1-alpha"
     intron          462..1400
                     /label=EF-1-alpha intron A
                     /note="intron upstream of the start codon of human
                     EF-1-alpha"
     primer_bind     1357..1377
                     /label=EF1a-F
                     /note="Human elongation factor-1a promoter, forward primer"
     protein_bind    1440..1473
                     /label=lox2272
                     /bound_moiety="Cre recombinase"
                     /note="Cre-mediated recombination occurs in the 8-bp core
                     sequence (GGATACTT). lox2272 sites are compatible with each
                     other, but incompatible with loxP or loxN sites (Lee and
                     Saito, 1988)."
     protein_bind    1524..1557
                     /label=loxP
                     /bound_moiety="Cre recombinase"
                     /note="Cre-mediated recombination occurs in the 8-bp core
                     sequence (GCATACAT)."
     CDS             complement(1593..2306)
                     /codon_start=1
                     /product="enhanced YFP"
                     /label=EYFP
                     /note="mammalian codon-optimized"
                     /translation="VSKGEELFTGVVPILVELDGDVNGHKFSVSGEGEGDATYGKLTLK
                     FICTTGKLPVPWPTLVTTFGYGLQCFARYPDHMKQHDFFKSAMPEGYVQERTIFFKDDG
                     NYKTRAEVKFEGDTLVNRIELKGIDFKEDGNILGHKLEYNYNSHNVYIMADKQKNGIKV
                     NFKIRHNIEDGSVQLADHYQQNTPIGDGPVLLPDNHYLSYQSALSKDPNEKRDHMVLLE
                     FVTAAGITLGMDELYK"
     primer_bind     complement(1635..1656)
                     /label=EGFP-C
                     /note="EGFP, forward primer"
     primer_bind     1984..2003
                     /label=EXFP-R
                     /note="For distinguishing EGFP variants, reverse primer"
     primer_bind     2243..2264
                     /label=EGFP-N
                     /note="EGFP, reverse primer"
     protein_bind    complement(3252..3285)
                     /label=lox2272
                     /bound_moiety="Cre recombinase"
                     /note="Cre-mediated recombination occurs in the 8-bp core
                     sequence (GGATACTT). lox2272 sites are compatible with each
                     other, but incompatible with loxP or loxN sites (Lee and
                     Saito, 1988)."
     protein_bind    complement(3336..3369)
                     /label=loxP
                     /bound_moiety="Cre recombinase"
                     /note="Cre-mediated recombination occurs in the 8-bp core
                     sequence (GCATACAT)."
     misc_feature    3394..3982
                     /label=WPRE
                     /note="woodchuck hepatitis virus posttranscriptional
                     regulatory element"
     primer_bind     complement(3447..3467)
                     /label=WPRE-R
                     /note="WPRE, reverse primer"
     CDS             complement(3865..3876)
                     /codon_start=1
                     /product="Factor Xa recognition and cleavage site"
                     /label=Factor Xa site
                     /translation="IEGR"
     polyA_signal    4014..4490
                     /label=hGH poly(A) signal
                     /note="human growth hormone polyadenylation signal"
     primer_bind     complement(4213..4232)
                     /label=hGH-PA-R
                     /note="Human growth hormone terminator, reverse primer"
     repeat_region   4530..4670
                     /label=AAV2 ITR
                     /note="inverted terminal repeat of adeno-associated virus
                     serotype 2"
     repeat_region   4530..4659
                     /label=AAV2 ITR
     rep_origin      4745..5200
                     /direction=RIGHT
                     /label=f1 ori
                     /note="f1 bacteriophage origin of replication; arrow
                     indicates direction of (+) strand synthesis"
     primer_bind     complement(4832..4851)
                     /label=F1ori-R
                     /note="F1 origin, reverse primer"
     primer_bind     5042..5063
                     /label=F1ori-F
                     /note="F1 origin, forward primer"
     primer_bind     complement(5217..5236)
                     /label=pRS-marker
                     /note="pRS vectors, use to sequence yeast selectable
                     marker"
     primer_bind     5336..5358
                     /label=pGEX 3'
                     /note="pGEX vectors, reverse primer"
     primer_bind     complement(5396..5414)
                     /label=pBRforEco
                     /note="pBR322 vectors, upsteam of EcoRI site, forward
                     primer"
     promoter        5482..5586
                     /gene="bla"
                     /label=AmpR promoter
     CDS             5587..6447
                     /codon_start=1
                     /gene="bla"
                     /product="beta-lactamase"
                     /label=AmpR
                     /note="confers resistance to ampicillin, carbenicillin, and
                     related antibiotics"
                     /translation="MSIQHFRVALIPFFAAFCLPVFAHPETLVKVKDAEDQLGARVGYI
                     ELDLNSGKILESFRPEERFPMMSTFKVLLCGAVLSRIDAGQEQLGRRIHYSQNDLVEYS
                     PVTEKHLTDGMTVRELCSAAITMSDNTAANLLLTTIGGPKELTAFLHNMGDHVTRLDRW
                     EPELNEAIPNDERDTTMPVAMATTLRKLLTGELLTLASRQQLIDWMEADKVAGPLLRSA
                     LPAGWFIADKSGAGERGSRGIIAALGPDGKPSRIVVIYTTGSQATMDERNRQIAEIGAS
                     LIKHW"
     primer_bind     complement(5805..5824)
                     /label=Amp-R
                     /note="Ampicillin resistance gene, reverse primer"
     rep_origin      6618..7206
                     /direction=RIGHT
                     /label=ori
                     /note="high-copy-number ColE1/pMB1/pBR322/pUC origin of
                     replication"
     primer_bind     7107..7126
                     /label=pBR322ori-F
                     /note="pBR322 origin, forward primer"
ORIGIN
        1 cctgcaggca gctgcgcgct cgctcgctca ctgaggccgc ccgggcgtcg ggcgaccttt
       61 ggtcgcccgg cctcagtgag cgagcgagcg cgcagagagg gagtggccaa ctccatcact
      121 aggggttcct gcggccgcac gcgtaagctt tgcaaagatg gataaagttt taaacagaga
      181 ggaatctttg cagctaatgg accttctagg tcttgaaagg agtgggaatt ggctccggtg
      241 cccgtcagtg ggcagagcgc acatcgccca cagtccccga gaagttgggg ggaggggtcg
      301 gcaattgaac cggtgcctag agaaggtggc gcggggtaaa ctgggaaagt gatgtcgtgt
      361 actggctccg cctttttccc gagggtgggg gagaaccgta tataagtgca gtagtcgccg
      421 tgaacgttct ttttcgcaac gggtttgccg ccagaacaca ggtaagtgcc gtgtgtggtt
      481 cccgcgggcc tggcctcttt acgggttatg gcccttgcgt gccttgaatt acttccacct
      541 ggctgcagta cgtgattctt gatcccgagc ttcgggttgg aagtgggtgg gagagttcga
      601 ggccttgcgc ttaaggagcc ccttcgcctc gtgcttgagt tgaggcctgg cctgggcgct
      661 ggggccgccg cgtgcgaatc tggtggcacc ttcgcgcctg tctcgctgct ttcgataagt
      721 ctctagccat ttaaaatttt tgatgacctg ctgcgacgct ttttttctgg caagatagtc
      781 ttgtaaatgc gggccaagat ctgcacactg gtatttcggt ttttggggcc gcgggcggcg
      841 acggggcccg tgcgtcccag cgcacatgtt cggcgaggcg gggcctgcga gcgcggccac
      901 cgagaatcgg acgggggtag tctcaagctg gccggcctgc tctggtgcct ggcctcgcgc
      961 cgccgtgtat cgccccgccc tgggcggcaa ggctggcccg gtcggcacca gttgcgtgag
     1021 cggaaagatg gccgcttccc ggccctgctg cagggagctc aaaatggagg acgcggcgct
     1081 cgggagagcg ggcgggtgag tcacccacac aaaggaaaag ggcctttccg tcctcagccg
     1141 tcgcttcatg tgactccacg gagtaccggg cgccgtccag gcacctcgat tagttctcga
     1201 gcttttggag tacgtcgtct ttaggttggg gggaggggtt ttatgcgatg gagtttcccc
     1261 acactgagtg ggtggagact gaagttaggc cagcttggca cttgatgtaa ttctccttgg
     1321 aatttgccct ttttgagttt ggatcttggt tcattctcaa gcctcagaca gtggttcaaa
     1381 gtttttttct tccatttcag gtgtcgtgag gtaccggatc ctctagagtc gactccggaa
     1441 taacttcgta taggatactt tatacgaagt tatgcagaat ggtagctgga ttgtagctgc
     1501 tattagcaat atgaaacctc ttaataactt cgtatagcat acattatacg aagttatggc
     1561 gcgcctcatt acacctcgtt ctcgtagcag aacttgtaca gctcgtccat gccgagagtg
     1621 atcccggcgg cggtcacgaa ctccagcagg accatgtgat cgcgcttctc gttggggtct
     1681 ttgctcaggg cggactggta gctcaggtag tggttgtcgg gcagcagcac ggggccgtcg
     1741 ccgatggggg tgttctgctg gtagtggtcg gcgagctgca cgctgccgtc ctcgatgttg
     1801 tggcggatct tgaagttcac cttgatgccg ttcttctgct tgtcggccat gatatagacg
     1861 ttgtggctgt tgtagttgta ctccagcttg tgccccagga tgttgccgtc ctccttgaag
     1921 tcgatgccct tcagctcgat gcggttcacc agggtgtcgc cctcgaactt cacctcggcg
     1981 cgggtcttgt agttgccgtc gtccttgaag aagatggtgc gctcctggac gtagccttcg
     2041 ggcatggcgg acttgaagaa gtcgtgctgc ttcatgtggt cggggtagcg ggcgaagcac
     2101 tgcaggccgt agccgaaggt ggtcacgagg gtgggccagg gcacgggcag cttgccggtg
     2161 gtgcagatga acttcagggt cagcttgccg taggtggcat cgccctcgcc ctcgccggac
     2221 acgctgaact tgtggccgtt tacgtcgccg tccagctcga ccaggatggg caccaccccg
     2281 gtgaacagct cctcgccctt gctcacggcg gccgcatcat cagccggggt cccagaagca
     2341 gatggaacat ccaaaatgct gccggacacg acagattcgt ttgacgtcag atagttcagg
     2401 agcaagaatg cgaaaatgta ctttgccacg atatccagga aagaatatcc ccagctcgtc
     2461 accccaacgg gcaacaccgc gataccctcg actccaagag cccacacaat tggatacccc
     2521 agccacatca ctactgtcaa cagcttcagg gtattgaaca tgtcagcggt tcccgcggct
     2581 ttggcgtcct gtgcccactc caccagcagg atatacaaga ccaccagaaa gcatgcacaa
     2641 ctgatagcgt accagaacca tctcatgagg tgggaggagg tagtcagggc cgcggcaagg
     2701 ccagtcacgc acatagcgat atcgaaagtg atagctgtga agagctttgt agcattgctt
     2761 ccggccagga gacccagagc gaggagaatc atgggcgtgg aaagtgccca ggtgagatac
     2821 cgtccccaca tggtgactac accatctacc tcttctcctc ccagcatcac tgagctgcct
     2881 tctgcaaaat ggcccgctgg catttcaaga acggaaattg tcaggccgct cgccaatcca
     2941 gtgtaggagg caatgctgac gacaggcaca aggatggttg acacagcaat aagttttgcc
     3001 cgtggatcat cgagtcctcg ggtcataaaa acgaacagca gtatactcag tcctgcaagt
     3061 gcgatgttga tatagagact gcttgcaagc aaagggtcgt tcagcacgaa ctcgaacaac
     3121 tccctttggg taacctcggc ttgaagggcc acggcactct cggtcacggg aggcagggtc
     3181 tctgtgtcct gaagcagaga gaacagagag acgacgagga gcaggggcgt acccctcatg
     3241 gtggcgctag cataacttcg tataaagtat cctatacgaa gttatttgcc ttaacccaga
     3301 aattatcact gttattcttt agaatggtgc aaagaataac ttcgtataat gtatgctata
     3361 cgaagttatg aattcgatat caagcttatc gataatcaac ctctggatta caaaatttgt
     3421 gaaagattga ctggtattct taactatgtt gctcctttta cgctatgtgg atacgctgct
     3481 ttaatgcctt tgtatcatgc tattgcttcc cgtatggctt tcattttctc ctccttgtat
     3541 aaatcctggt tgctgtctct ttatgaggag ttgtggcccg ttgtcaggca acgtggcgtg
     3601 gtgtgcactg tgtttgctga cgcaaccccc actggttggg gcattgccac cacctgtcag
     3661 ctcctttccg ggactttcgc tttccccctc cctattgcca cggcggaact catcgccgcc
     3721 tgccttgccc gctgctggac aggggctcgg ctgttgggca ctgacaattc cgtggtgttg
     3781 tcggggaaat catcgtcctt tccttggctg ctcgcctatg ttgccacctg gattctgcgc
     3841 gggacgtcct tctgctacgt cccttcggcc ctcaatccag cggaccttcc ttcccgcggc
     3901 ctgctgccgg ctctgcggcc tcttccgcgt cttcgccttc gccctcagac gagtcggatc
     3961 tccctttggg ccgcctcccc gcatcgatac cgagcgctgc tcgagagatc tacgggtggc
     4021 atccctgtga cccctcccca gtgcctctcc tggccctgga agttgccact ccagtgccca
     4081 ccagccttgt cctaataaaa ttaagttgca tcattttgtc tgactaggtg tccttctata
     4141 atattatggg gtggaggggg gtggtatgga gcaaggggca agttgggaag acaacctgta
     4201 gggcctgcgg ggtctattgg gaaccaagct ggagtgcagt ggcacaatct tggctcactg
     4261 caatctccgc ctcctgggtt caagcgattc tcctgcctca gcctcccgag ttgttgggat
     4321 tccaggcatg catgaccagg ctcagctaat ttttgttttt ttggtagaga cggggtttca
     4381 ccatattggc caggctggtc tccaactcct aatctcaggt gatctaccca ccttggcctc
     4441 ccaaattgct gggattacag gcgtgaacca ctgctccctt ccctgtcctt ctgattttgt
     4501 aggtaaccac gtgcggaccg agcggccgca ggaaccccta gtgatggagt tggccactcc
     4561 ctctctgcgc gctcgctcgc tcactgaggc cgggcgacca aaggtcgccc gacgcccggg
     4621 ctttgcccgg gcggcctcag tgagcgagcg agcgcgcagc tgcctgcagg ggcgcctgat
     4681 gcggtatttt ctccttacgc atctgtgcgg tatttcacac cgcatannnn nnnnnnnnnn
     4741 nnnnnnnnnn nnnnnnnnnn nnnnnnnnnn nnnnnnnnnn nnnnnnnnnn nnnnnnnnnn
     4801 nnnnnnnnnn nnnnnnnnnn ntnnnnnnnn nnnnnnnnnn nnnnnnnnnn nnnnnnnnnn
     4861 nnnnnnnncn nnnnnnnnnn nnnnnnnnnn nnnnnnnnnn nnnnnnnnnn nnnnnnnnnn
     4921 nnnnnnnnnn nnnnnnnnnn nnnnnnnnnn nnnnnnnnnn nnnnnnnnnn nnnnnnnnnn
     4981 nnnnnnnnnn nnnnnnnnnn nnnnnnnnnn cctttgacgt tggagtccac gttctttaat
     5041 agtggactct tgttccaaac tggaacaaca ctcaactcta tctcgggcta ttcttttgat
     5101 ttataaggga ttttgccgat ttcggtctat tggttaaaaa atgagctgat ttaacaaaaa
     5161 tttaacgcga attttaacaa aatattaacg tttacaattt tatggtgcac tctcagtaca
     5221 atctgctctg atgccgcata gttaagccag ccccgacacc cgccaacacc cgctgacgcg
     5281 ccctgacggg cttgtctgct cccggcatcc gcttacagac aagctgtgac cgtctccggg
     5341 agctgcatgt gtcagaggtt ttcaccgtca tcaccgaaac gcgcgagacg aaagggcctc
     5401 gtgatacgcc tatttttata ggttaatgtc atgataataa tggtttctta gacgtcaggt
     5461 ggcacttttc ggggaaatgt gcgcggaacc cctatttgtt tatttttcta aatacattca
     5521 aatatgtatc cgctcatgag acaataaccc tgataaatgc ttcaataata ttgaaaaagg
     5581 aagagtatga gtattcaaca tttccgtgtc gcccttattc ccttttttgc ggcattttgc
     5641 cttcctgttt ttgctcaccc agaaacgctg gtgaaagtaa aagatgctga agatcagttg
     5701 ggtgcacgag tgggttacat cgaactggat ctcaacagcg gtaagatcct tgagagtttt
     5761 cgccccgaag aacgttttcc aatgatgagc acttttaaag ttctgctatg tggcgcggta
     5821 ttatcccgta ttgacgccgg gcaagagcaa ctcggtcgcc gcatacacta ttctcagaat
     5881 gacttggttg agtactcacc agtcacagaa aagcatctta cggatggcat gacagtaaga
     5941 gaattatgca gtgctgccat aaccatgagt gataacactg cggccaactt acttctgaca
     6001 acgatcggag gaccgaagga gctaaccgct tttttgcaca acatggggga tcatgtaact
     6061 cgccttgatc gttgggaacc ggagctgaat gaagccatac caaacgacga gcgtgacacc
     6121 acgatgcctg tagcaatggc aacaacgttg cgcaaactat taactggcga actacttact
     6181 ctagcttccc ggcaacaatt aatagactgg atggaggcgg ataaagttgc aggaccactt
     6241 ctgcgctcgg cccttccggc tggctggttt attgctgata aatctggagc cggtgagcgt
     6301 gggtctcgcg gtatcattgc agcactgggg ccagatggta agccctcccg tatcgtagtt
     6361 atctacacga cggggagtca ggcaactatg gatgaacgaa atagacagat cgctgagata
     6421 ggtgcctcac tgattaagca ttggtaactg tcagaccaag tttactcata tatactttag
     6481 attgatttaa aacttcattt ttaatttaaa aggatctagg tgaagatcct ttttgataat
     6541 ctcatgacca aaatccctta acgtgagttt tcgttccact gagcgtcaga ccccgtagaa
     6601 aagatcaaag gatcttcttg agatcctttt tttctgcgcg taatctgctg cttgcaaaca
     6661 aaaaaaccac cgctaccagc ggtggtttgt ttgccggatc aagagctacc aactcttttt
     6721 ccgaaggtaa ctggcttcag cagagcgcag ataccaaata ctgttcttct agtgtagccg
     6781 tagttaggcc accacttcaa gaactctgta gcaccgccta catacctcgc tctgctaatc
     6841 ctgttaccag tggctgctgc cagtggcgat aagtcgtgtc ttaccgggtt ggactcaaga
     6901 cgatagttac cggataaggc gcagcggtcg ggctgaacgg ggggttcgtg cacacagccc
     6961 agcttggagc gaacgaccta caccgaactg agatacctac agcgtgagct atgagaaagc
     7021 gccacgcttc ccgaagggag aaaggcggac aggtatccgg taagcggcag ggtcggaaca
     7081 ggagagcgca cgagggagct tccaggggga aacgcctggt atctttatag tcctgtcggg
     7141 tttcgccacc tctgacttga gcgtcgattt ttgtgatgct cgtcaggggg gcggagccta
     7201 tggaaaaacg ccagcaacgc ggccttttta cggttcctgg ccttttgctg gccttttgct
     7261 cacatgt
//
