>Addgene plasmid #20949 | pAAV-double floxed-eNpHR-EYFP-WPRE-pA | addgene partial sequence | sequence record 51941 | EGFP-N 5'-CGTCGCCGTCCAGCTCGACCAG-3'
CCTTGCTCACGGCGGCCGCATCATCAGCCGGGGTCCCAGAAGCAGATGGAACATCCAAAATGCTGCCGGA
CACGACAGATTCGTTTGACGTCAGATAGTTCAGGAGCAAGAATGCGAAAATGTACTTTGCCACGATATCC
AGGAAAGAATATCCCCAGCTCGTCACCCCAACGGGCAACACCGCGATACCCTCGACTCCAAGAGCCCACA
CAATTGGATACCCCAGCCACATCACTACTGTCAACAGCTTCAGGGTATTGAACATGTCAGCGGTTCCCGC
GGCTTTGGCGTCCTGTGCCCACTCCACCAGCAGGATATACAAGACCACCAGAAAGCATGCACAACTGATA
GCGTACCAGAACCATCTCATGAGGTGGGAGGAGGTAGTCAGGGCCGCGGCAAGGCCAGTCACGCACATAG
CGATATCGAAAGTGATAGCTGTGAAGAGCTTTGTAGCATTGCTTCCGGCCAGGAGACCCAGAGCGAGGAG
AATCATGGGCGTGGAAAGTGCCCAGGTGAGATACCGTCCCCACATGGTGACTACACCATCTACCTCTTCT
CCTCCCAGCATCACTGAGCTGCCTTCTGCAAAATGGCCCGCTGGCATTTCAAGAACGGAAATTGTCAGGC
CGCTCGCCAATCCAGTGTAGGAGGCAATGCTGACGACAGGCACAAGGATGGTTGACACAGCAATAAGTTT
TGCCCGTGGATCATCGAGTCCTCGGGTCATAAAAACGAACAGCAGTATACTCAGTCCTGCAAGTGCGATG
TTGATATAGAGACTGCTTGCAAGCAAAGGGTCGTTCA
