>Addgene plasmid #20949 | pAAV-double floxed-eNpHR-EYFP-WPRE-pA | addgene partial sequence | sequence record 57647 | EGFP-C 5'-CATGGTCCTGCTGGAGTTCGTG-3'
GCAGGAGAGCTGTACAAGTTCTGCTACGAGAACGAGGTGTAATGAGGCGCGCCATAACTTCGTATAATGT
ATGCTATACGAAGTTATTAAGAGGTTTCATATTGCTAATAGCAGCTACAATCCAGCTACCATTCTGCATA
ACTTCGTATAAAGTATCCTATACGAAGTTATTCCGGAGTCGACTCTAGAGGATCCGGTACCTCACGACAC
CTGAAATGGAAGAAAAAAACTTTGAACCACTGTCTGAGGCTTGAGAATGAACCAAGATCCAAACTCAAAA
AGGGCAAATTCCAAGGAGAATTACATCAAGTGCCAAGCTGGCCTAACTTCAGTCTCCACCCACTCAGTGT
GGGGAAACTCCATCGCATAAAACCCCTCCCCCCAACCTAAAGACGACGTACTCCAAAAGCTCGAGAACTA
ATCGAGGTGCCTGGACGGCGCCCGGTACTCCGTGGAGTCACATGAAGCGACGGCTGAGGACGGAAAGGCC
CTTTTCCTTTGTGTGGGTGACTCACCCGCCCGCTCTCCCGAGCGCCGCGTCCTCCATTTTGAGCTCCCTG
CAGCAGGGCCGGGAAGCGGCCATCTTTCCGCTCACGCAACTGGTGCCGACCGGGCCAGCCTTGCCGCCCA
GGGCGGGGCGATACACGGCGGCGCGAGGCCAGGCACCAGAGCAGGCCGGCCAGCTTGAGACTACCCCCGT
CCGATTCTCGGTGGCCGCGCTCGCAGGCCCCGCCTCGCCGAACATGTGCGCTGGGACGCACGGGCCCCGT
CGCCGCCCGCGGCCCCAAAAACCGAAATACCAGTGTGCAGATCTTGGCCCGCATTTACAAGACTATCTTG
CCAGAAAAAAAGCGTCGCAGCAGGTCATCAAAAATTTTAAATGGCTAGAGACTTATCGAAAGCAGCGAGA
CAGGCGCGAAGGTGCCACCAGA
