>Addgene plasmid #20949 | pAAV-double floxed-eNpHR-EYFP-WPRE-pA | addgene partial sequence | sequence record 57648 | pBR322ori-F
TCTGACTTGAGCGTCGATTTTTGTGATGCTCGTCAGGGGGGCGGAGCCTATGGAAAAACGCCAGCAACGC
GGCCTTTTTACGGTTCCTGGCCTTTTGCTGGCCTTTTGCTCACATGTCCTGCAGGCAGCTGCGCGCTCGC
TCGCTCACTGAGGCCGCCCGGGCGTCGGGCGACCTTTGGTCGCCCGGCCTCAGTGAGCGAGCGAGCGCGC
AGAGAGGGAGTGGCCAACTCCATCACTAGGGGTTCCTGCGGCCGCACGCGTAAGCTTTGCAAAGATGGAT
AAAGTTTTAAACAGAGAGGAATCTTTGCAGCTAATGGACCTTCTAGGTCTTGAAAGGAGTGGGAATTGGC
TCCGGTGCCCGTCAGTGGGCAGAGCGCACATCGCCCACAGTCCCCGAGAAGTTGGGGGGAGGGGTCGGCA
ATTGAACCGGTGCCTAGAGAAGGTGGCGCGGGGTAAACTGGGAAAGTGATGTCGTGTACTGGCTCCGCCT
TTTTCCCGAGGGTGGGGGAGAACCGTATATAAGTGCAGTAGTCGCCGTGAACGTTCTTTTTCGCAACGGG
TTTGCCGCCAGAACACAGGTAAGTGCCGTGTGTGGTTCCCGCGGGCCTGGCCTCTTTACGGGTTATGGCC
CTTGCGTGCCTTGAATTACTTCCAC
